Addgene plasmid #136796: pEBTet-SNAP-FOP
Purpose: Mammalian expression of the centrosomal protein FGFR N-terminally fused to SNAP-tag
Depositing lab: Kai Johnsson. Depositing organization: Swiss Federal Institute of Technology (EPFL). Publication: Selective chemical crosslinking reveals a Cep57-Cep63-Cep152 centrosomal complex. Lukinavicius G, Lavogina D, Orpinell M, Umezawa K, Reymond L, Garin N, Gonczy P, Johnsson K. Curr Biol. 2013 Feb 4;23(3):265-70. doi: 10.1016/j.cub.2012.12.030. Epub 2013 Jan 17. PubMed 23333316.
Backbone
  Vector backbone: pEBTet
  Backbone size w/o insert (bp): 11262
  Vector type: Mammalian Expression
  Selectable markers: Puromycin
Growth in bacteria
  Bacterial resistance: Ampicillin, 100 μg/mL
  Growth temperature: 37°C
  Growth strain: DH5alpha
  Copy number: High Copy
Gene/Insert
  Gene/Insert name: SNAP-FGFR
  Species: H. sapiens (human), Synthetic
  Insert size (bp): 2013
  Promoter: CMV-TetO2
  Tag / fusion protein: FLAG-tag / His-tag (N terminal on insert)
  Cloning method: Gateway Cloning
  Sequencing primers: 5′ CMV_Fwd; 3′ BGH_Rev
Terms and licenses: Academic/Nonprofit Terms; Industry Terms: Not Available to Industry
How to cite: pEBTet-SNAP-FOP was a gift from Kai Johnsson (Addgene plasmid # 136796 ; http://n2t.net/addgene:136796 ; RRID:Addgene_136796)
