[The description below was written by a language model from this plasmid's Addgene catalogue record and pLannotate feature annotations shown in this document.]
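Description:
pEBTet-SNAP-FOP is an episomal, tetracycline-regulated mammalian expression plasmid built on the pEBTet backbone. It is propagated in E. coli through a high-copy ColE1/pUC-type origin with ampicillin resistance. In mammalian cells it is maintained extrachromosomally by the Epstein-Barr virus oriP origin together with an EBNA1 coding sequence. Transfected cells are selected with puromycin through an SV40 promoter–PuroR–SV40 poly(A) cassette. Small fragments of EBV genes and of pBR322 tetracycline-resistance sequences appear to be backbone remnants.

The payload is a fusion of SNAP-tag to the human centrosomal protein FOP (FGFR1OP, now CEP43). The annotation software reports SNAP-tag as an MGMT fragment, because SNAP-tag is an engineered derivative of human O6-alkylguanine-DNA alkyltransferase. The catalogue abbreviates the insert as "FGFR", but the feature table identifies it as CEP43/FOP rather than an FGF receptor. A His tag precedes SNAP. The catalogue also lists an N-terminal FLAG tag, which is not separately annotated. The FOP sequence sits between attB1 and attB2 sites, consistent with Gateway cloning downstream of the SNAP module.

Expression is driven by a CMV enhancer/promoter followed by two tet operator sites (CMV-TetO2) and terminated by the bGH poly(A) signal. A separate cassette in the same plasmid supplies TetR, using RSV and SV40 promoter elements, a rabbit β-globin intron and an SV40 poly(A). TetR represses the CMV-TetO2 promoter until tetracycline or doxycycline is added.

The Addgene-sequenced record is about 120 nt shorter than the depositor sequence, and the difference falls within oriP. The construct supports inducible expression of SNAP-FOP for covalent labelling, and the associated study used selective chemical crosslinking to examine centrosomal protein complexes.
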