Features (pLannotate 1.2.2; 31 found; start..end, strand, type, name):
     85..196     +  polyA_signal   bGH poly(A) signal: bovine growth hormone polyadenylation signal
    737..2526    -  rep_origin     oriP: Epstein-Barr virus oriP replication origin (Yates et al., 2000)
   2527..2745    -  CDS            gL (fragment): GL_EBVB9 - Experimental evidence at protein level: Swiss-Prot protein existence level 1. The heterodimer glycoprotein H-glycoprotein L is required for the fusion of viral and plasma membranes leading to virus entry into the host cell. Acts as a functional inhibitor of gH and maintains gH in an inhibited form. Upon binding to host integrins, gL dissociates from gH leading to activation of the viral fusion glycoproteins gB and gH. Fusion of EBV with B-lymphocytes requires the additional receptor- binding protein gp42, which forms a complex with gH/gL. The heterodimer gH/gL targets also host EPHA
   2828..4755    -  CDS            EBNA1 (fragment): Epstein-Barr nuclear antigen 1, also known as EBNA-1 crucial for latent viral infection, and for episomal amplification of vectors containing the oriP origin (Okita et al., 2013)
   4793..5137    -  CDS            BRRF2_EBVB9 (fragment): Protein inferred from homology: Swiss-Prot protein existence level 3. From Epstein-Barr virus (strain B95-8) (HHV-4) (Human herpesvirus 4).
   5140..5163    -  promoter       tet promoter (fragment): E. coli promoter for tetracycline efflux protein gene
   5276..5380    +  promoter       AmpR promoter: bla
   5381..6241    +  CDS            AmpR: β-lactamase; bla; confers resistance to ampicillin, carbenicillin, and related antibiotics
   6412..7000    +  rep_origin     ori: high-copy-number ColE1/pMB1/pBR322/pUC origin of replication
   7046..7169    -  CDS            TcR (fragment): tetracycline efflux protein; tet; confers resistance to tetracycline
   7207..7504    +  promoter       SV40 promoter: SV40 enhancer and early promoter
   7581..8180    +  CDS            PuroR: puromycin N-acetyltransferase; pac from Streptomyces alboniger; confers resistance to puromycin
   8271..8405    +  polyA_signal   SV40 poly(A) signal: SV40 polyadenylation signal
   8527..8579    -  misc_feature   bom (fragment): basis of mobility region from pBR322
   8710..8803    +  ncRNA          Retro dr1: Accession: RF00214 - Retrovirus direct repeat 1 (dr1)
   8839..9100    +  promoter       RSV promoter: Rous sarcoma virus enhancer/promoter
   9126..9186    +  promoter       SV40 promoter (fragment): SV40 early promoter
   9217..9789    +  intron         β-globin intron: intron from rabbit β-globin gene
   9844..9862    +  promoter       T7 promoter: promoter for bacteriophage T7 RNA polymerase
   9873..10493   +  CDS            tetR: TETR2_ECOLX - Experimental evidence at protein level: Swiss-Prot protein existence level 1. TetR is the repressor of the tetracycline resistance element; its N-terminal region forms a helix-turn-helix structure and binds DNA. Binding of tetracycline to TetR reduces the repressor affinity for the tetracycline resistance gene (tetA) promoter operator sites. From Escherichia coli.
  10535..10656   +  polyA_signal   SV40 poly(A) signal: SV40 polyadenylation signal
  10711..11090   +  enhancer       CMV enhancer: human cytomegalovirus immediate early enhancer
  11091..11294   +  promoter       CMV promoter: human cytomegalovirus (CMV) immediate early promoter
  11296..11315   +  promoter       PLtetO-1 promoter (fragment): modified phage lambda PL promoter with tet operator sites (Lutz and Bujard, 1997)
  11317..11336   +  promoter       PLtetO-1 promoter (fragment): modified phage lambda PL promoter with tet operator sites (Lutz and Bujard, 1997)
  11344..11377   +  promoter       TRE3GV promoter (fragment): 3rd-generation Tet-responsive promoter that can be activated by binding of Tet-On® 3G, optimized for retroviral and lentiviral vectors
  11493..11510   +  CDS            9xHis (fragment): 9xHis affinity tag
  11511..12053   +  CDS            MGMT (fragment): MGMT_HUMAN - Experimental evidence at protein level: Swiss-Prot protein existence level 1. Involved in the cellular defense against the biological effects of O6-methylguanine (O6-MeG) and O4-methylthymine (O4-MeT) in DNA. Repairs the methylated nucleobase in DNA by stoichiometrically transferring the methyl group to a cysteine residue in the enzyme. This is a suicide reaction: the enzyme is irreversibly inactivated. From Homo sapiens (Human).
  12097..12117   +  protein_bind   attB1: mutant version of attB; core recombination site for the Gateway® BP reaction BP Clonase™
  12123..13259   +  CDS            CEP43 (fragment): CEP43_HUMAN - Also known as FGFR1OP, FOP. Experimental evidence at protein level: Swiss-Prot protein existence level 1. Required for anchoring microtubules to the centrosomes (PubMed:16314388, PubMed:28659385). Required for ciliation (PubMed:28625565, PubMed:28659385). From Homo sapiens (Human).
  13265..14      -  protein_bind   attB2 (across the origin): mutant version of attB; recombination site for the Gateway® BP reaction BP Clonase™
>Addgene plasmid #136796 | pEBTet-SNAP-FOP | depositor full sequence | sequence record 264026 | Full Sequence
TTGTACAAAGTGGTGATGGCAGCTAGCGGCGCGCCCGGCCGCTCGAGTCTAGAGGGCCCGTTTAAACCCG
CTGATCAGCCTCGACTGTGCCTTCTAGTTGCCAGCCATCTGTTGTTTGCCCCTCCCCCGTGCCTTCCTTG
ACCCTGGAAGGTGCCACTCCCACTGTCCTTTCCTAATAAAATGAGGAAATTGCATCGCATTGTCTGAGTA
GGTGTCATTCTATTCTGGGGGGTGGGGTGGGGCAGGACAGCAAGGGGGAGGATTGGGAAGACAATAGCAG
GCTAGAGGATCGATCCCCGCCCCGGACGAACTAAACCTGACTACGACATCTCTGCCCCTTCTTCGCGGGG
CAGTGCATGTAATCCCTTCAGTTGGTTGGTACAACTTGCCAACTGGGCCCTGTTCCACATGTGACACGGG
GGGGGACCAAACACAAAGGGGTTCTCTGACTGTAGTTGACATCCTTATAAATGGATGTGCACATTTGCCA
ACACTGAGTGGCTTTCATCCTGGAGCAGACTTTGCAGTCTGTGGACTGCAACACAACATTGCCTTTATGT
GTAACTCTTGGCTGAAGCTCTTACACCAATGCTGGGGGACATGTACCTCCCAGGGGCCCAGGAAGACTAC
GGGAGGCTACACCAACGTCAATCAGAGGGGCCTGTGTAGCTACCGATAAGCGGACCCTCAAGAGGGCATT
AGCAATAGTGTTTATAAGGCCCCCTTGTTAACCCTAAACGGGTAGCATATGCTTCCCGGGTAGTAGTATA
TACTATCCAGACTAACCCTAATTCAATAGCATATGTTACCCAACGGGAAGCATATGCTATCGAATTAGGG
TTAGTAAAAGGGTCCTAAGGAACAGCGATATCTCCCACCCCATGAGCTGTCACGGTTTTATTTACATGGG
GTCAGGATTCCACGAGGGTAGTGAACCATTTTAGTCACAAGGGCAGTGGCTGAAGATCAAGGAGCGGGCA
GTGAACTCTCCTGAATCTTCGCCTGCTTCTTCATTCTCCTTCGTTTAGCTAATAGAATAACTGCTGAGTT
GTGAACAGTAAGGTGTATGTGAGGTGCTCGAAAACAAGGTTTCAGGTGACGCCCCCAGAATAAAATTTGG
ACGGGGGGTTCAGTGGTGGCATTGTGCTATGACACCAATATAACCCTCACAAACCCCTTGGGCAATAAAT
ACTAGTGTAGGAATGAAACATTCTGAATATCTTTAACAATAGAAATCCATGGGGTGGGGACAAGCCGTAA
AGACTGGATGTCCATCTCACACGAATTTATGGCTATGGGCAACACATAATCCTAGTGCAATATGATACTG
GGGTTATTAAGATGTGTCCCAGGCAGGGACCAAGACAGGTGAACCATGTTGTTACACTCTATTTGTAACA
AGGGGAAAGAGAGTGGACGCCGACAGCAGCGGACTCCACTGGTTGTCTCTAACACCCCCGAAAATTAAAC
GGGGCTCCACGCCAATGGGGCCCATAAACAAAGACAAGTGGCCACTCTTTTTTTTGAAATTGTGGAGTGG
GGGCACGCGTCAGCCCCCACACGCCGCCCTGCGGTTTTGGACTGTAAAATAAGGGTGTAATAACTTGGCT
GATTGTAACCCCGCTAACCACTGCGGTCAAACCACTTGCCCACAAAACCACTAATGGCACCCCGGGGAAT
ACCTGCATAAGTAGGTGGGCGGGCCAAGATAGGGGCGCGATTGCTGCGATCTGGAGGACAAATTACACAC
ACTTGCGCCTGAGCGCCAAGCACAGGGTTGTTGGTCCTCATATTCACGAGGTCGCTGAGAGCACGGTGGG
CTAATGTTGCCATGGGTAGCATATACTACCCAAATATCTGGATAGCATATGCTATCCTAATCTATATCTG
GGTAGCATAGGCTATCCTAATCTATATCTGGGTAGCATATGCTATCCTAATCTATATCTGGGTAGTATAT
GCTATCCTAATTTATATCTGGGTAGCATAGGCTATCCTAATCTATATCTGGGTAGCATATGCTATCCTAA
TCTATATCTGGGTAGTATATGCTATCCTAATCTGTATCCGGGTAGCATATGCTATCCTAATAGAGATTAG
GGTAGTATATGCTATCCTAATTTATATCTGGGTAGCATATACTACCCAAATATCTGGATAGCATATGCTA
TCCTAATCTATATCTGGGTAGCATATGCTATCCTAATCTATATCTGGGTAGCATAGGCTATCCTAATCTA
TATCTGGGTAGCATATGCTATCCTAATCTATATCTGGGTAGTATATGCTATCCTAATTTATATCTGGGTA
GCATAGGCTATCCTAATCTATATCTGGGTAGCATATGCTATCCTAATCTATATCTGGGTAGTATATGCTA
TCCTAATCTGTATCCGGGTAGCATATGCTATCCTCATGCATATACAGTCAGCATATGATACCCAGTAGTA
GAGTGGGAGTGCTATCCTTTGCATATGCCGCCACCTCCCAAGGGGGCGTGAATTTTCGCTGCTTGTCCTT
TTCCTGCTGGTTGCTCCCATTCTTAGGTGAATTTAAGGAGGCCAGGCTAAAGCCGTCGCATGTCTGATTG
CTCACCAGGTAAATGTCGCTAATGTTTTCCAACGCGAGAAGGTGTTGAGCGCGGAGCTGAGTGACGTGAC
AACATGGGTATGCCCAATTGCCCCATGTTGGGAGGACGAAAATGGTGACAAGACAGATGGCCAGAAATAC
ACCAACAGCACGCATGATGTCTACTGGGGATTTATTCTTTAGTGCGGGGGAATACACGGCTTTTAATACG
ATTGAGGGCGTCTCCTAACAAGTTACATCACTCCTGCCCTTCCTCACCCTCATCTCCATCACCTCCTTCA
TCTCCGTCATCTCCGTCATCACCCTCCGCGGCAGCCCCTTCCACCATAGGTGGAAACCAGGGAGGCAAAT
CTACTCCATCGTCAAAGCTGCACACAGTCACCCTGATATTGCAGGTAGGAGCGGGCTTTGTCATAACAAG
GTCCTTAATCGCATCCTTCAAAACCTCAGCAAATATATGAGTTTGTAAAAAGACCATGAAATAACAGACA
ATGGACTCCCTTAGCGGGCCAGGTTGTGGGCCGGGTCCAGGGGCCATTCCAAAGGGGAGACGACTCAATG
GTGTAAGACGACATTGTGGAATAGCAAGGGCAGTTCCTCGCCTTAGGTTGTAAAGGGAGGTCTTACTACC
TCCATATACGAACACACCGGCGACCCAAGTTCCTTCGTCGGTAGTCCTTTCTACGTGACTCCTAGCCAGG
AGAGCTCTTAAACCTTCTGCAATGTTCTCAAATTTCGGGTTGGAACCTCCTTGACCACGATGCTTTTCCA
AACCACCCTCCTTTTTTGCGCCCTGCCTCCATCACCCTGACCCCGGGGTCCAGTGCTTGGGCCTTCTCCT
GGGTCATCTGCGGGGCCCTGCTCTATCGCTCCCGGGGGCACGTCAGGCTCACCATCTGGGCCACCTTCTT
GGTGGTATTCAAAATAATCGGCTTCCCCTACAGGGTGGAAAAATGGCCTTCTACCTGGAGGGGGCCTGCG
CGGTGGAGACCCGGATGATGATGACTGACTACTGGGACTCCTGGGCCTCTTTTCTCCACGTCCACGACCT
CTCCCCCTGGCTCTTTCACGACTTCCCCCCCTGGCTCTTTCACGTCCTCTACCCCGGCGGCCTCCACTAC
CTCCTCGACCCCGGCCTCCACTACCTCCTCGACCCCGGCCTCCACTGCCTCCTCGACCCCGGCCTCCACC
TCCTGCTCCTGCCCCTCCTGCTCCTGCCCCTCCTCCTGCTCCTGCCCCTCCTGCCCCTCCTGCTCCTGCC
CCTCCTGCCCCTCCTGCTCCTGCCCCTCCTGCCCCTCCTGCTCCTGCCCCTCCTGCCCCTCCTCCTGCTC
CTGCCCCTCCTGCCCCTCCTCCTGCTCCTGCCCCTCCTGCCCCTCCTGCTCCTGCCCCTCCTGCCCCTCC
TGCTCCTGCCCCTCCTGCCCCTCCTGCTCCTGCCCCTCCTGCTCCTGCCCCTCCTGCTCCTGCCCCTCCT
GCTCCTGCCCCTCCTGCCCCTCCTGCCCCTCCTCCTGCTCCTGCCCCTCCTGCTCCTGCCCCTCCTGCCC
CTCCTGCCCCTCCTGCTCCTGCCCCTCCTCCTGCTCCTGCCCCTCCTGCCCCTCCTGCCCCTCCTCCTGC
TCCTGCCCCTCCTGCCCCTCCTCCTGCTCCTGCCCCTCCTCCTGCTCCTGCCCCTCCTGCCCCTCCTGCC
CCTCCTCCTGCTCCTGCCCCTCCTGCCCCTCCTCCTGCTCCTGCCCCTCCTCCTGCTCCTGCCCCTCCTG
CCCCTCCTGCCCCTCCTCCTGCTCCTGCCCCTCCTCCTGCTCCTGCCCCTCCTGCCCCTCCTGCCCCTCC
TGCCCCTCCTCCTGCTCCTGCCCCTCCTCCTGCTCCTGCCCCTCCTGCTCCTGCCCCTCCCGCTCCTGCT
CCTGCTCCTGTTCCACCGTGGGTCCCTTTGCAGCCAATGCAACTTGGACGTTTTTGGGGTCTCCGGACAC
CATCTCTATGTCTTGGCCCTGATCCTGAGCCGCCCGGGGCTCCTGGTCTTCCGCCTCCTCGTCCTCGTCC
TCTTCCCCGTCCTCGTCCATGGTTATCACCCCCTCTTCTTTGAGGTCCACTGCCGCCGGAGCCTTCTGGT
CCAGATGTGTCTCCCTTCTCTCCTAGGCCATTTCCAGGTCCTGTACCTGGCCCCTCGTCAGACATGATTC
ACACTAAAAGAGATCAATAGACATCTTTATTAGACGACGCTCAGTGAATACAGGGAGTGCAGACTCCTGC
CCCCTCCAACAGCCCCCCCACCCTCATCCCCTTCATGGTCGCTGTCAGACAGATCCAGGTCTGAAAATTC
CCCATCCTCCGAACCATCCTCGTCCTCATCACCAATTACTCGCAGCCCGGAAAACTCCCGCTGAACATCC
TCAAGATTTGCGTCCTGAGCCTCAAGCCAGGCCTCAAATTCCTCGTCCCCCTTTTTGCTGGACGGTAGGG
ATGGGGATTCTCGGGACCCCTCCTCTTCCTCTTCAAGGTCACCAGACAGAGATGCTACTGGGGCAACGGA
AGAAAAGCTGGGTGCGGCCTGTGAGGATCAGCTTATCGATGATAAGCTGTCAAACATGAGAATTCTTGAA
GACGAAAGGGCCTCGTGATACGCCTATTTTTATAGGTTAATGTCATGATAATAATGGTTTCTTAGACGTC
AGGTGGCACTTTTCGGGGAAATGTGCGCGGAACCCCTATTTGTTTATTTTTCTAAATACATTCAAATATG
TATCCGCTCATGAGACAATAACCCTGATAAATGCTTCAATAATATTGAAAAAGGAAGAGTATGAGTATTC
AACATTTCCGTGTCGCCCTTATTCCCTTTTTTGCGGCATTTTGCCTTCCTGTTTTTGCTCACCCAGAAAC
GCTGGTGAAAGTAAAAGATGCTGAAGATCAGTTGGGTGCACGAGTGGGTTACATCGAACTGGATCTCAAC
AGCGGTAAGATCCTTGAGAGTTTTCGCCCCGAAGAACGTTTTCCAATGATGAGCACTTTTAAAGTTCTGC
TATGTGGCGCGGTATTATCCCGTGTTGACGCCGGGCAAGAGCAACTCGGTCGCCGCATACACTATTCTCA
GAATGACTTGGTTGAGTACTCACCAGTCACAGAAAAGCATCTTACGGATGGCATGACAGTAAGAGAATTA
TGCAGTGCTGCCATAACCATGAGTGATAACACTGCGGCCAACTTACTTCTGACAACGATCGGAGGACCGA
AGGAGCTAACCGCTTTTTTGCACAACATGGGGGATCATGTAACTCGCCTTGATCGTTGGGAACCGGAGCT
GAATGAAGCCATACCAAACGACGAGCGTGACACCACGATGCCTGCAGCAATGGCAACAACGTTGCGCAAA
CTATTAACTGGCGAACTACTTACTCTAGCTTCCCGGCAACAATTAATAGACTGGATGGAGGCGGATAAAG
TTGCAGGACCACTTCTGCGCTCGGCCCTTCCGGCTGGCTGGTTTATTGCTGATAAATCTGGAGCCGGTGA
GCGTGGGTCTCGCGGTATCATTGCAGCACTGGGGCCAGATGGTAAGCCCTCCCGTATCGTAGTTATCTAC
ACGACGGGGAGTCAGGCAACTATGGATGAACGAAATAGACAGATCGCTGAGATAGGTGCCTCACTGATTA
AGCATTGGTAACTGTCAGACCAAGTTTACTCATATATACTTTAGATTGATTTAAAACTTCATTTTTAATT
TAAAAGGATCTAGGTGAAGATCCTTTTTGATAATCTCATGACCAAAATCCCTTAACGTGAGTTTTCGTTC
CACTGAGCGTCAGACCCCGTAGAAAAGATCAAAGGATCTTCTTGAGATCCTTTTTTTCTGCGCGTAATCT
GCTGCTTGCAAACAAAAAAACCACCGCTACCAGCGGTGGTTTGTTTGCCGGATCAAGAGCTACCAACTCT
TTTTCCGAAGGTAACTGGCTTCAGCAGAGCGCAGATACCAAATACTGTCCTTCTAGTGTAGCCGTAGTTA
GGCCACCACTTCAAGAACTCTGTAGCACCGCCTACATACCTCGCTCTGCTAATCCTGTTACCAGTGGCTG
CTGCCAGTGGCGATAAGTCGTGTCTTACCGGGTTGGACTCAAGACGATAGTTACCGGATAAGGCGCAGCG
GTCGGGCTGAACGGGGGGTTCGTGCACACAGCCCAGCTTGGAGCGAACGACCTACACCGAACTGAGATAC
CTACAGCGTGAGCTATGAGAAAGCGCCACGCTTCCCGAAGGGAGAAAGGCGGACAGGTATCCGGTAAGCG
GCAGGGTCGGAACAGGAGAGCGCACGAGGGAGCTTCCAGGGGGAAACGCCTGGTATCTTTATAGTCCTGT
CGGGTTTCGCCACCTCTGACTTGAGCGTCGATTTTTGTGATGCTCGTCAGGGGGGCGGAGCCTATGGAAA
AACGCCAGCAACGCGGCCTTTTTACGGTTCCTGGCCTTTTGCTGGCCTTGAAGCTGTCCCTGATGGTCGT
CATCTACCTGCCTGGACAGCATGGCCTGCAACGCGGGCATCCCGATGCCGCCGGAAGCGAGAAGAATCAT
AATGGGGAAGGCCATCCAGCCTCGCGTCGAACTAGATGATCCGGCTGTGGAATGTGTGTCAGTTAGGGTG
TGGAAAGTCCCCAGGCTCCCCAGCAGGCAGAAGTATGCAAAGCATGCATCTCAATTAGTCAGCAACCAGG
TGTGGAAAGTCCCCAGGCTCCCCAGCAGGCAGAAGTATGCAAAGCATGCATCTCAATTAGTCAGCAACCA
TAGTCCCGCCCCTAACTCCGCCCATCCCGCCCCTAACTCCGCCCAGTTCCGCCCATTCTCCGCCCCATGG
CTGACTAATTTTTTTTATTTATGCAGAGGCCGAGGCCGCCTCGGCCTCTGAGCTATTCCAGAAGTAGTGA
GGAGGCTTTTTTGGAGGGTGACCGCCACGACCGGTGCCGCCACCATCCCCTGACCCACGCCCCTGACCCC
TCACAAGGAGACGACCTTCCATGACCGAGTACAAGCCCACGGTGCGCCTCGCCACCCGCGACGACGTCCC
CCGGGCCGTACGCACCCTCGCCGCCGCGTTCGCCGACTACCCCGCCACGCGCCACACCGTCGACCCCGAC
CGCCACATCGAACGCGTCACCGAGCTGCAAGAACTCTTCCTCACGCGCGTCGGGCTCGACATCGGCAAGG
TGTGGGTCGCGGACGACGGCGCCGCGGTGGCGGTCTGGACCACGCCGGAGAGCGTCGAAGCGGGGGCGGT
GTTCGCCGAGATCGGCCCGCGCATGGCCGAGTTGAGCGGTTCCCGGCTGGCCGCGCAGCAACAGATGGAA
GGCCTCCTGGCGCCGCACCGGCCCAAGGAGCCCGCGTGGTTCCTGGCCACCGTCGGCGTCTCGCCCGACC
ACCAGGGCAAGGGTCTGGGCAGCGCCGTCGTGCTCCCCGGAGTGGAGGCGGCCGAGCGCGCCGGGGTGCC
CGCCTTCCTGGAGACCTCCGCGCCCCGCAACCTCCCCTTCTACGAGCGGCTCGGCTTCACCGTCACCGCC
GACGTCGAGGTGCCCGAAGGACCGCGCACCTGGTGCATGACCCGCAAGCCCGGTGCCTGACGCCCGCCCC
ACGACCCGCAGCGCCCGACCGAAAGGAGCGCACGACCCGGTCCGACGCGGCCCGACGGGTCCGAGGGGGG
TCGACCTCGAAACTTGTTTATTGCAGCTTATAATGGTTACAAATAAAGCAATAGCATCACAAATTTCACA
AATAAAGCATTTTTTTCACTGCATTCTAGTTGTGGTTTGTCCAAACTCATCAATGTATCTTATCATGTCT
GGATCTGATCCGAACCCCTTCCTCGACCAATTCTCATGTTTGACAGCTTATCATCGCAGATCCGGGCAAC
GTTGTTGCCATTGCTCGACCAATTCTCATGTTTGACAGCTTATCATCGCAGATCCGTATGGTGCACTCTC
AGTACAATCTGCTCTGATGCCGCATAGTTAAGCCAGTATCTGCTCCCTGCTTGTGTGTTGGAGGTCGCTG
AGTAGTGCGCGAGCAAAATTTAAGCTACAACAAGGCAAGGCTTGACCGACAATTGCATGAAGAATCTGCT
TAGGGTTAGGCGTTTTGCGCTGCTTCGCGATGTACGGGCCAGATATACGCGTATCTGAGGGGACTAGGGT
GTGTTTAGGCGAAAAGCGGGGCTTCGGTTGTACGCGGTTAGGAGTCCCCTCAGGATATAGTAGTTTCGCT
TTTGCATAGGGAGGGGGAAATGTAGTCTTATGCAATACTCTTGTAGTCTTGCAACATGGTAACGATGAGT
TAGCAACATGCCTTACAAGGAGAGAAAAAGCACCGTGCATGCCGATTGGTGGAAGTAAGGTGGTACGATC
GTGCCTTATTAGGAAGGCAACAGACGGGTCTGACATGGATTGGACGAACCACTGAATTCCGCATTGCAGA
GATATTGTATTTAAGTGCCTAGCTCGATACAATAAACGCCATTTGACCATTCACCACATTGGTGTGCACC
TCCAAGCTGGCCGGGGATCCTCTAGGGCCTCTGAGCTATTCCAGAAGTAGTGAAGAGGCTTTTTTGGAGG
CCTAGGCTTTTGCAAAAAGCTCCGGATCGATCCTGAGAACTTCAGGGTGAGTTTGGGGACCCTTGATTGT
TCTTTCTTTTTCGCTATTGTAAAATTCATGTTATATGGAGGGGGCAAAGTTTTCAGGGTGTTGTTTAGAA
TGGGAAGATGTCCCTTGTATCACCATGGACCCTCATGATAATTTTGTTTCTTTCACTTTCTACTCTGTTG
ACAACCATTGTCTCCTCTTATTTTCTTTTCATTTTCTGTAACTTTTTCGTTAAACTTTAGCTTGCATTTG
TAACGAATTTTTAAATTCACTTTTGTTTATTTGTCAGATTGTAAGTACTTTCTCTAATCACTTTTTTTTC
AAGGCAATCAGGGTATATTATATTGTACTTCAGCACAGTTTTAGAGAACAATTGTTATAATTAAATGATA
AGGTAGAATATTTCTGCATATAAATTCTGGCTGGCGTGGAAATATTCTTATTGGTAGAAACAACTACATC
CTGGTCATCATCCTGCCTTTCTCTTTATGGTTACAATGATATACACTGTTTGAGATGAGGATAAAATACT
CTGAGTCCAAACCGGGCCCCTCTGCTAACCATGTTCATGCCTTCTTCTTTTTCCTACAGCTCCTGGGCAA
CGTGCTGGTTATTGTGCTGTCTCATCATTTTGGCAAAGAATTGTAATACGACTCACTATAGGGCGAATTG
ATATGTCTAGATTAGATAAAAGTAAAGTGATTAACAGCGCATTAGAGCTGCTTAATGAGGTCGGAATCGA
AGGTTTAACAACCCGTAAACTCGCCCAGAAGCTAGGTGTAGAGCAGCCTACATTGTATTGGCATGTAAAA
AATAAGCGGGCTTTGCTCGACGCCTTAGCCATTGAGATGTTAGATAGGCACCATACTCACTTTTGCCCTT
TAGAAGGGGAAAGCTGGCAAGATTTTTTACGTAATAACGCTAAAAGTTTTAGATGTGCTTTACTAAGTCA
TCGCGATGGAGCAAAAGTACATTTAGGTACACGGCCTACAGAAAAACAGTATGAAACTCTCGAAAATCAA
TTAGCCTTTTTATGCCAACAAGGTTTTTCACTAGAGAATGCATTATATGCACTCAGCGCTGTGGGGCATT
TTACTTTAGGTTGCGTATTGGAAGATCAAGAGCATCAAGTCGCTAAAGAAGAAAGGGAAACACCTACTAC
TGATAGTATGCCGCCATTATTACGACAAGCTATCGAATTATTTGATCACCAAGGTGCAGAGCCAGCCTTC
TTATTCGGCCTTGAATTGATCATATGCGGATTAGAAAAACAACTTAAATGTGAAAGTGGGTCCGCGTACA
GCGGATCCCGGGAATTCAGATCTTATTAAAGCAGAACTTGTTTATTGCAGCTTATAATGGTTACAAATAA
AGCAATAGCATCACAAATTTCACAAATAAAGCATTTTTTTCACTGCATTCTAGTTGTGGTTTGTCCAAAC
TCATCAATGTATCTTATCATGTCTGGTCGAATCCATGGCGCAGAACTGGTAGGTATGGAAGATCCGCGTT
GACATTGATTATTGACTAGTTATTAATAGTAATCAATTACGGGGTCATTAGTTCATAGCCCATATATGGA
GTTCCGCGTTACATAACTTACGGTAAATGGCCCGCCTGGCTGACCGCCCAACGACCCCCGCCCATTGACG
TCAATAATGACGTATGTTCCCATAGTAACGCCAATAGGGACTTTCCATTGACGTCAATGGGTGGAGTATT
TACGGTAAACTGCCCACTTGGCAGTACATCAAGTGTATCATATGCCAAGTACGCCCCCTATTGACGTCAA
TGACGGTAAATGGCCCGCCTGGCATTATGCCCAGTACATGACCTTATGGGACTTTCCTACTTGGCAGTAC
ATCTACGTATTAGTCATCGCTATTACCATGGTGATGCGGTTTTGGCAGTACATCAATGGGCGTGGATAGC
GGTTTGACTCACGGGGATTTCCAAGTCTCCACCCCATTGACGTCAATGGGAGTTTGTTTTGGCACCAAAA
TCAACGGGACTTTCCAAAATGTCGTAACAACTCCGCCCCATTGACGCAAATGGGCGGTAGGCGTGTACGG
TGGGAGGTCTATATAAGCAGAGCTCTCCCTATCAGTGATAGAGATCTCCCTATCAGTGATAGAGATCGTC
GACGAGCTCGTTTAGTGAACCGTCAGATCGCCTGGAGACGCCATCCACGCTGTTTTGACCTCCATAGAAG
ACACCGGGACCGATCCAGCCTCCGGACTCTAGCGTTTAAACTTAAGCTTACCACCATGGATTATAAAGAC
GATGATGACAAGCACCACCACCACCACCACGACAAGGATTGTGAAATGAAACGCACCACACTGGACAGCC
CTTTGGGGAAGCTGGAGCTGTCTGGTTGTGAGCAGGGTCTGCACGAAATAATTTTTCTGGGCAAGGGGAC
GTCTGCAGCTGATGCCGTGGAGGTCCCAGCCCCCGCTGCGGTTCTCGGAGGTCCGGAGCCCCTGATGCAG
GCTACAGCCTGGCTGAATGCCTATTTCCACCAGCCCGAGGCTATCGAAGAGTTCCCCGTGCCGGCTCTTC
ACCATCCCGTTTTCCAGCAAGAGTCGTTCACCAGACAGGTGTTATGGAAGCTGCTGAAGGTTGTGAAATT
CGGAGAAGTGATTTCTTACTCTCACTTAGCAGCCCTGGCAGGCAACCCCGCAGCCACGGCAGCAGTGAAG
ACGGCACTGAGTGGCAATCCTGTCCCTATCCTGATCCCGTGCCACAGAGTGGTCCAGGGGGATTTGGATG
TGGGCGGTTACGAGGGTGGACTGGCCGTGAAGGAATGGCTTCTGGCCCATGAAGGCCACCGGTTGGGGAA
GCCAGGCTTGGGATTCGAACTGGAGGTGCTGTTCCAGGGCCCCGGTACCGCCATCACAAGTTTGTACAAA
AAAGCAGGCACCATGGCGGCGACGGCGGCCGCAGTGGTGGCCGAGGAGGACACGGAGCTGCGGGACCTGC
TGGTGCAGACGCTGGAGAACAGCGGGGTCCTGAACCGCATCAAGGCTGAACTCCGAGCAGCTGTGTTTTT
AGCACTAGAGGAGCAAGAAAAAGTAGAGAACAAAACTCCTTTAGTTAATGAGAGCCTGAGAAAGTTTTTA
AATACCAAAGACGGTCGTTTAGTGGCTAGTCTTGTTGCAGAATTTCTTCAGTTTTTTAACCTTGACTTTA
CTTTGGCTGTTTTTCAACCTGAAACTAGCACACTGCAAGGTCTCGAAGGTCGAGAGAATTTAGCCCGAGA
TTTAGGTATAATTGAAGCAGAAGGTACTGTGGGTGGACCCTTATTATTAGAAGTGATCAGGCGCTGTCAA
CAGAAAGAAAAAGGGCCAACCACTGGGGAAGGTGCACTTGATCTATCTGATGTACATTCTCCACCAAAGT
CACCAGAGGGAAAAACAAGTGCACAGACAACACCAAGTAAGAAGGCCAATGATGAGGCCAATCAGAGTGA
TACAAGTGTCTCCTTGTCAGAACCCAAGAGCAAAAGCAGCCTTCACTTACTGTCCCATGAAACAAAAATT
GGATCTTTTCTAAGCAACAGAACTTTAGATGGCAAAGACAAAGCTGGCCTTTGTCCAGATGAAGATGATA
TGGAAGGAGATTCTTTCTTTGATGATCCCATTCCTAAGCCAGAGAAAACTTACGGTTTGAGGAATGAACC
TAGGAAGCAAGCAGGAAGTCTGGCCTCGCTCTCGGATGCACCCCCCTTAAAAAGTGGACTCAGCTCCCTG
GCGGGAGCCCCTTCTTTAAAAGACTCTGAGAGTAAAAGGGGAAATACAGTTTTGAAAGATCTGAAATTGA
TCAGTGATAAAATTGGATCACTTGGATTAGGAACTGGAGAAGATGATGACTATGTTGATGATTTTAATAG
TACCAGCCATCGCTCAGAGAAAAGTGAGATAAGTATTGGTGAAGAGATAGAAGAAGACCTTTCTGTGGAA
ATAGATGACATCAATACCAGTGATAAGCTTGATGACCTCACACAAGATCTGACTGTATCCCAGCTCAGTG
ATGTTGCGGATTATCTGGAAGATGTTGCATAGATACCCAGCTTTC
