Features (pLannotate 1.2.2; 31 found; start..end, strand, type, name):
     85..196     +  polyA_signal   bGH poly(A) signal: bovine growth hormone polyadenylation signal
    737..2294    -  rep_origin     oriP (fragment): Epstein-Barr virus oriP replication origin (Yates et al., 2000)
   2407..2625    -  CDS            gL (fragment): GL_EBVB9 - Experimental evidence at protein level: Swiss-Prot protein existence level 1. The heterodimer glycoprotein H-glycoprotein L is required for the fusion of viral and plasma membranes leading to virus entry into the host cell. Acts as a functional inhibitor of gH and maintains gH in an inhibited form. Upon binding to host integrins, gL dissociates from gH leading to activation of the viral fusion glycoproteins gB and gH. Fusion of EBV with B-lymphocytes requires the additional receptor- binding protein gp42, which forms a complex with gH/gL. The heterodimer gH/gL targets also host EPHA
   2708..4633    -  CDS            EBNA1: Epstein-Barr nuclear antigen 1, also known as EBNA-1 crucial for latent viral infection, and for episomal amplification of vectors containing the oriP origin (Okita et al., 2013)
   4671..5015    -  CDS            BRRF2_EBVB9 (fragment): Protein inferred from homology: Swiss-Prot protein existence level 3. From Epstein-Barr virus (strain B95-8) (HHV-4) (Human herpesvirus 4).
   5018..5041    -  promoter       tet promoter (fragment): E. coli promoter for tetracycline efflux protein gene
   5154..5258    +  promoter       AmpR promoter: bla
   5259..6119    +  CDS            AmpR: β-lactamase; bla; confers resistance to ampicillin, carbenicillin, and related antibiotics
   6290..6878    +  rep_origin     ori: high-copy-number ColE1/pMB1/pBR322/pUC origin of replication
   6924..7047    -  CDS            TcR (fragment): tetracycline efflux protein; tet; confers resistance to tetracycline
   7085..7382    +  promoter       SV40 promoter: SV40 enhancer and early promoter
   7459..8058    +  CDS            PuroR: puromycin N-acetyltransferase; pac from Streptomyces alboniger; confers resistance to puromycin
   8149..8283    +  polyA_signal   SV40 poly(A) signal: SV40 polyadenylation signal
   8405..8457    -  misc_feature   bom (fragment): basis of mobility region from pBR322
   8588..8681    +  ncRNA          Retro dr1: Accession: RF00214 - Retrovirus direct repeat 1 (dr1)
   8717..8978    +  promoter       RSV promoter: Rous sarcoma virus enhancer/promoter
   9004..9064    +  promoter       SV40 promoter (fragment): SV40 early promoter
   9095..9667    +  intron         β-globin intron: intron from rabbit β-globin gene
   9722..9740    +  promoter       T7 promoter: promoter for bacteriophage T7 RNA polymerase
   9751..10371   +  CDS            tetR: TETR2_ECOLX - Experimental evidence at protein level: Swiss-Prot protein existence level 1. TetR is the repressor of the tetracycline resistance element; its N-terminal region forms a helix-turn-helix structure and binds DNA. Binding of tetracycline to TetR reduces the repressor affinity for the tetracycline resistance gene (tetA) promoter operator sites. From Escherichia coli.
  10413..10534   +  polyA_signal   SV40 poly(A) signal: SV40 polyadenylation signal
  10589..10968   +  enhancer       CMV enhancer: human cytomegalovirus immediate early enhancer
  10969..11172   +  promoter       CMV promoter: human cytomegalovirus (CMV) immediate early promoter
  11174..11193   +  promoter       PLtetO-1 promoter (fragment): modified phage lambda PL promoter with tet operator sites (Lutz and Bujard, 1997)
  11195..11214   +  promoter       PLtetO-1 promoter (fragment): modified phage lambda PL promoter with tet operator sites (Lutz and Bujard, 1997)
  11222..11255   +  promoter       TRE3GV promoter (fragment): 3rd-generation Tet-responsive promoter that can be activated by binding of Tet-On® 3G, optimized for retroviral and lentiviral vectors
  11371..11388   +  CDS            9xHis (fragment): 9xHis affinity tag
  11389..11931   +  CDS            MGMT (fragment): MGMT_HUMAN - Experimental evidence at protein level: Swiss-Prot protein existence level 1. Involved in the cellular defense against the biological effects of O6-methylguanine (O6-MeG) and O4-methylthymine (O4-MeT) in DNA. Repairs the methylated nucleobase in DNA by stoichiometrically transferring the methyl group to a cysteine residue in the enzyme. This is a suicide reaction: the enzyme is irreversibly inactivated. From Homo sapiens (Human).
  11975..11995   +  protein_bind   attB1: mutant version of attB; core recombination site for the Gateway® BP reaction BP Clonase™
  12001..13137   +  CDS            CEP43 (fragment): CEP43_HUMAN - Also known as FGFR1OP, FOP. Experimental evidence at protein level: Swiss-Prot protein existence level 1. Required for anchoring microtubules to the centrosomes (PubMed:16314388, PubMed:28659385). Required for ciliation (PubMed:28625565, PubMed:28659385). From Homo sapiens (Human).
  13142..14      -  protein_bind   attB2 (across the origin): mutant version of attB; recombination site for the Gateway® BP reaction BP Clonase™
>Addgene plasmid #136796 | pEBTet-SNAP-FOP | addgene full sequence | sequence record 275869 | Addgene NGS Result
TTGTACAAAGTGGTGATGGCAGCTAGCGGCGCGCCCGGCCGCTCGAGTCTAGAGGGCCCGTTTAAACCCG
CTGATCAGCCTCGACTGTGCCTTCTAGTTGCCAGCCATCTGTTGTTTGCCCCTCCCCCGTGCCTTCCTTG
ACCCTGGAAGGTGCCACTCCCACTGTCCTTTCCTAATAAAATGAGGAAATTGCATCGCATTGTCTGAGTA
GGTGTCATTCTATTCTGGGGGGTGGGGTGGGGCAGGACAGCAAGGGGGAGGATTGGGAAGACAATAGCAG
GCTAGAGGATCGATCCCCGCCCCGGACGAACTAAACCTGACTACGACATCTCTGCCCCTTCTTCGCGGGG
CAGTGCATGTAATCCCTTCAGTTGGTTGGTACAACTTGCCAACTGGGCCCTGTTCCACATGTGACACGGG
GGGGGACCAAACACAAAGGGGTTCTCTGACTGTAGTTGACATCCTTATAAATGGATGTGCACATTTGCCA
ACACTGAGTGGCTTTCATCCTGGAGCAGACTTTGCAGTCTGTGGACTGCAACACAACATTGCCTTTATGT
GTAACTCTTGGCTGAAGCTCTTACACCAATGCTGGGGGACATGTACCTCCCAGGGGCCCAGGAAGACTAC
GGGAGGCTACACCAACGTCAATCAGAGGGGCCTGTGTAGCTACCGATAAGCGGACCCTCAAGAGGGCATT
AGCAATAGTGTTTATAAGGCCCCCTTGTTAACCCTAAACGGGTAGCATATGCTTCCCGGGTAGTAGTATA
TACTATCCAGACTAACCCTAATTCAATAGCATATGTTACCCAACGGGAAGCATATGCTATCGAATTAGGG
TTAGTAAAAGGGTCCTAAGGAACAGCGATATCTCCCACCCCATGAGCTGTCACGGTTTTATTTACATGGG
GTCAGGATTCCACGAGGGTAGTGAACCATTTTAGTCACAAGGGCAGTGGCTGAAGATCAAGGAGCGGGCA
GTGAACTCTCCTGAATCTTCGCCTGCTTCTTCATTCTCCTTCGTTTAGCTAATAGAATAACTGCTGAGTT
GTGAACAGTAAGGTGTATGTGAGGTGCTCGAAAACAAGGTTTCAGGTGACGCCCCCAGAATAAAATTTGG
ACGGGGGGTTCAGTGGTGGCATTGTGCTATGACACCAATATAACCCTCACAAACCCCTTGGGCAATAAAT
ACTAGTGTAGGAATGAAACATTCTGAATATCTTTAACAATAGAAATCCATGGGGTGGGGACAAGCCGTAA
AGACTGGATGTCCATCTCACACGAATTTATGGCTATGGGCAACACATAATCCTAGTGCAATATGATACTG
GGGTTATTAAGATGTGTCCCAGGCAGGGACCAAGACAGGTGAACCATGTTGTTACACTCTATTTGTAACA
AGGGGAAAGAGAGTGGACGCCGACAGCAGCGGACTCCACTGGTTGTCTCTAACACCCCCGAAAATTAAAC
GGGGCTCCACGCCAATGGGGCCCATAAACAAAGACAAGTGGCCACTCTTTTTTTTGAAATTGTGGAGTGG
GGGCACGCGTCAGCCCCCACACGCCGCCCTGCGGTTTTGGACTGTAAAATAAGGGTGTAATAACTTGGCT
GATTGTAACCCCGCTAACCACTGCGGTCAAACCACTTGCCCACAAAACCACTAATGGCACCCCGGGGAAT
ACCTGCATAAGTAGGTGGGCGGGCCAAGATAGGGGCGCGATTGCTGCGATCTGGAGGACAAATTACACAC
ACTTGCGCCTGAGCGCCAAGCACAGGGTTGTTGGTCCTCATATTCACGAGGTCGCTGAGAGCACGGTGGG
CTAATGTTGCCATGGGTAGCATATACTACCCAAATATCTGGATAGCATATGCTATCCTAATCTATATCTG
GGTAGCATAGGCTATCCTAATCTATATCTGGGTAGTATATGCTATCCTAATCTGTATCCGGGTAGCATAT
GCTATCCTAATAGAGATTAGGGTAGTATATGCTATCCTAATTTATATCTGGGTAGCATATACTACCCAAA
TATCTGGATAGCATATGCTATCCTAATCTATATCTGGGTAGCATATGCTATCCTAATCTATATCTGGGTA
GCATAGGCTATCCTAATCTATATCTGGGTAGCATATGCTATCCTAATCTATATCTGGGTAGTATATGCTA
TCCTAATTTATATCTGGGTAGCATAGGCTATCCTAATCTATATCTGGGTAGCATATGCTATCCTAATCTA
TATCTGGGTAGTATATGCTATCCTAATCTGTATCCGGGTAGCATATGCTATCCTCATGCATATACAGTCA
GCATATGATACCCAGTAGTAGAGTGGGAGTGCTATCCTTTGCATATGCCGCCACCTCCCAAGGGGGCGTG
AATTTTCGCTGCTTGTCCTTTTCCTGCTGGTTGCTCCCATTCTTAGGTGAATTTAAGGAGGCCAGGCTAA
AGCCGTCGCATGTCTGATTGCTCACCAGGTAAATGTCGCTAATGTTTTCCAACGCGAGAAGGTGTTGAGC
GCGGAGCTGAGTGACGTGACAACATGGGTATGCCCAATTGCCCCATGTTGGGAGGACGAAAATGGTGACA
AGACAGATGGCCAGAAATACACCAACAGCACGCATGATGTCTACTGGGGATTTATTCTTTAGTGCGGGGG
AATACACGGCTTTTAATACGATTGAGGGCGTCTCCTAACAAGTTACATCACTCCTGCCCTTCCTCACCCT
CATCTCCATCACCTCCTTCATCTCCGTCATCTCCGTCATCACCCTCCGCGGCAGCCCCTTCCACCATAGG
TGGAAACCAGGGAGGCAAATCTACTCCATCGTCAAAGCTGCACACAGTCACCCTGATATTGCAGGTAGGA
GCGGGCTTTGTCATAACAAGGTCCTTAATCGCATCCTTCAAAACCTCAGCAAATATATGAGTTTGTAAAA
AGACCATGAAATAACAGACAATGGACTCCCTTAGCGGGCCAGGTTGTGGGCCGGGTCCAGGGGCCATTCC
AAAGGGGAGACGACTCAATGGTGTAAGACGACATTGTGGAATAGCAAGGGCAGTTCCTCGCCTTAGGTTG
TAAAGGGAGGTCTTACTACCTCCATATACGAACACACCGGCGACCCAAGTTCCTTCGTCGGTAGTCCTTT
CTACGTGACTCCTAGCCAGGAGAGCTCTTAAACCTTCTGCAATGTTCTCAAATTTCGGGTTGGAACCTCC
TTGACCACGATGCTTTCCAAACCACCCTCCTTTTTTGCGCCTGCCTCCATCACCCTGACCCCGGGGTCCA
GTGCTTGGGCCTTCTCCTGGGTCATCTGCGGGGCCCTGCTCTATCGCTCCCGGGGGCACGTCAGGCTCAC
CATCTGGGCCACCTTCTTGGTGGTATTCAAAATAATCGGCTTCCCCTACAGGGTGGAAAAATGGCCTTCT
ACCTGGAGGGGGCCTGCGCGGTGGAGACCCGGATGATGATGACTGACTACTGGGACTCCTGGGCCTCTTT
TCTCCACGTCCACGACCTCTCCCCCTGGCTCTTTCACGACTTCCCCCCCTGGCTCTTTCACGTCCTCTAC
CCCGGCGGCCTCCACTACCTCCTCGACCCCGGCCTCCACTACCTCCTCGACCCCGGCCTCCACTGCCTCC
TCGACCCCGGCCTCCACCTCCTGCTCCTGCCCCTCCTGCTCCTGCCCCTCCTCCTGCTCCTGCCCCTCCT
GCCCCTCCTGCTCCTGCCCCTCCTGCCCCTCCTGCTCCTGCCCCTCCTGCCCCTCCTGCTCCTGCCCCTC
CTGCCCCTCCTCCTGCTCCTGCCCCTCCTGCCCCTCCTCCTGCTCCTGCCCCTCCTGCCCCTCCTGCTCC
TGCCCCTCCTGCCCCTCCTGCTCCTGCCCCTCCTGCCCCTCCTGCTCCTGCCCCTCCTGCTCCTGCCCCT
CCTGCTCCTGCCCCTCCTGCTCCTGCCCCTCCTGCCCCTCCTGCCCCTCCTCCTGCTCCTGCCCCTCCTG
CTCCTGCCCCTCCTGCCCCTCCTGCCCCTCCTGCTCCTGCCCCTCCTCCTGCTCCTGCCCCTCCTGCCCC
TCCTGCCCCTCCTCCTSCTCCTGCCCCTCCTGCCCCTCCTCCTGCTCCTGCCCCTCCTCCTGCTCCTGCC
CCTCCTGCCCCTCCTGCCCCTCCTCCTSCTCCTGCCCCTCCTGCCCCTCCTCCTGCTCCTGCCCCTCCTC
CTGCTCCTGCCCCTCCTGCCCCTCCTGCCCCTCCTCCTGCTCCTGCCCCTCCTCCTGCTCCTGCCCCTCC
TGCCCCTCCTGCCCCTCCTGCCCCTCCTCCTGCTCCTGCCCCTCCTCCTGCTCCTGCCCCTCCTGCTCCT
GCCCCTCCCGCTCCTGCTCCTGCTCCTGTTCCACCGTGGGTCCCTTTGCAGCCAATGCAACTTGGACGTT
TTTGGGGTCTCCGGACACCATCTCTATGTCTTGGCCCTGATCCTGAGCCGCCCGGGGCTCCTGGTCTTCC
GCCTCCTCGTCCTCGTCCTCTTCCCCGTCCTCGTCCATGGTTATCACCCCCTCTTCTTTGAGGTCCACTG
CCGCCGGAGCCTTCTGGTCCAGATGTGTCTCCCTTCTCTCCTAGGCCATTTCCAGGTCCTGTACCTGGCC
CCTCGTCAGACATGATTCACACTAAAAGAGATCAATAGACATCTTTATTAGACGACGCTCAGTGAATACA
GGGAGTGCAGACTCCTGCCCCCTCCAACAGCCCCCCCACCCTCATCCCCTTCATGGTCGCTGTCAGACAG
ATCCAGGTCTGAAAATTCCCCATCCTCCGAACCATCCTCGTCCTCATCACCAATTACTCGCAGCCCGGAA
AACTCCCGCTGAACATCCTCAAGATTTGCGTCCTGAGCCTCAAGCCAGGCCTCAAATTCCTCGTCCCCCT
TTTTGCTGGACGGTAGGGATGGGGATTCTCGGGACCCCTCCTCTTCCTCTTCAAGGTCACCAGACAGAGA
TGCTACTGGGGCAACGGAAGAAAAGCTGGGTGCGGCCTGTGAGGATCAGCTTATCGATGATAAGCTGTCA
AACATGAGAATTCTTGAAGACGAAAGGGCCTCGTGATACGCCTATTTTTATAGGTTAATGTCATGATAAT
AATGGTTTCTTAGACGTCAGGTGGCACTTTTCGGGGAAATGTGCGCGGAACCCCTATTTGTTTATTTTTC
TAAATACATTCAAATATGTATCCGCTCATGAGACAATAACCCTGATAAATGCTTCAATAATATTGAAAAA
GGAAGAGTATGAGTATTCAACATTTCCGTGTCGCCCTTATTCCCTTTTTTGCGGCATTTTGCCTTCCTGT
TTTTGCTCACCCAGAAACGCTGGTGAAAGTAAAAGATGCTGAAGATCAGTTGGGTGCACGAGTGGGTTAC
ATCGAACTGGATCTCAACAGCGGTAAGATCCTTGAGAGTTTTCGCCCCGAAGAACGTTTTCCAATGATGA
GCACTTTTAAAGTTCTGCTATGTGGCGCGGTATTATCCCGTGTTGACGCCGGGCAAGAGCAACTCGGTCG
CCGCATACACTATTCTCAGAATGACTTGGTTGAGTACTCACCAGTCACAGAAAAGCATCTTACGGATGGC
ATGACAGTAAGAGAATTATGCAGTGCTGCCATAACCATGAGTGATAACACTGCGGCCAACTTACTTCTGA
CAACGATCGGAGGACCGAAGGAGCTAACCGCTTTTTTGCACAACATGGGGGATCATGTAACTCGCCTTGA
TCGTTGGGAACCGGAGCTGAATGAAGCCATACCAAACGACGAGCGTGACACCACGATGCCTGCAGCAATG
GCAACAACGTTGCGCAAACTATTAACTGGCGAACTACTTACTCTAGCTTCCCGGCAACAATTAATAGACT
GGATGGAGGCGGATAAAGTTGCAGGACCACTTCTGCGCTCGGCCCTTCCGGCTGGCTGGTTTATTGCTGA
TAAATCTGGAGCCGGTGAGCGTGGGTCTCGCGGTATCATTGCAGCACTGGGGCCAGATGGTAAGCCCTCC
CGTATCGTAGTTATCTACACGACGGGGAGTCAGGCAACTATGGATGAACGAAATAGACAGATCGCTGAGA
TAGGTGCCTCACTGATTAAGCATTGGTAACTGTCAGACCAAGTTTACTCATATATACTTTAGATTGATTT
AAAACTTCATTTTTAATTTAAAAGGATCTAGGTGAAGATCCTTTTTGATAATCTCATGACCAAAATCCCT
TAACGTGAGTTTTCGTTCCACTGAGCGTCAGACCCCGTAGAAAAGATCAAAGGATCTTCTTGAGATCCTT
TTTTTCTGCGCGTAATCTGCTGCTTGCAAACAAAAAAACCACCGCTACCAGCGGTGGTTTGTTTGCCGGA
TCAAGAGCTACCAACTCTTTTTCCGAAGGTAACTGGCTTCAGCAGAGCGCAGATACCAAATACTGTCCTT
CTAGTGTAGCCGTAGTTAGGCCACCACTTCAAGAACTCTGTAGCACCGCCTACATACCTCGCTCTGCTAA
TCCTGTTACCAGTGGCTGCTGCCAGTGGCGATAAGTCGTGTCTTACCGGGTTGGACTCAAGACGATAGTT
ACCGGATAAGGCGCAGCGGTCGGGCTGAACGGGGGGTTCGTGCACACAGCCCAGCTTGGAGCGAACGACC
TACACCGAACTGAGATACCTACAGCGTGAGCTATGAGAAAGCGCCACGCTTCCCGAAGGGAGAAAGGCGG
ACAGGTATCCGGTAAGCGGCAGGGTCGGAACAGGAGAGCGCACGAGGGAGCTTCCAGGGGGAAACGCCTG
GTATCTTTATAGTCCTGTCGGGTTTCGCCACCTCTGACTTGAGCGTCGATTTTTGTGATGCTCGTCAGGG
GGGCGGAGCCTATGGAAAAACGCCAGCAACGCGGCCTTTTTACGGTTCCTGGCCTTTTGCTGGCCTTGAA
GCTGTCCCTGATGGTCGTCATCTACCTGCCTGGACAGCATGGCCTGCAACGCGGGCATCCCGATGCCGCC
GGAAGCGAGAAGAATCATAATGGGGAAGGCCATCCAGCCTCGCGTCGAACTAGATGATCCGGCTGTGGAA
TGTGTGTCAGTTAGGGTGTGGAAAGTCCCCAGGCTCCCCAGCAGGCAGAAGTATGCAAAGCATGCATCTC
AATTAGTCAGCAACCAGGTGTGGAAAGTCCCCAGGCTCCCCAGCAGGCAGAAGTATGCAAAGCATGCATC
TCAATTAGTCAGCAACCATAGTCCCGCCCCTAACTCCGCCCATCCCGCCCCTAACTCCGCCCAGTTCCGC
CCATTCTCCGCCCCATGGCTGACTAATTTTTTTTATTTATGCAGAGGCCGAGGCCGCCTCGGCCTCTGAG
CTATTCCAGAAGTAGTGAGGAGGCTTTTTTGGAGGGTGACCGCCACGACCGGTGCCGCCACCATCCCCTG
ACCCACGCCCCTGACCCCTCACAAGGAGACGACCTTCCATGACCGAGTACAAGCCCACGGTGCGCCTCGC
CACCCGCGACGACGTCCCCCGGGCCGTACGCACCCTCGCCGCCGCGTTCGCCGACTACCCCGCCACGCGC
CACACCGTCGACCCCGACCGCCACATCGAACGCGTCACCGAGCTGCAAGAACTCTTCCTCACGCGCGTCG
GGCTCGACATCGGCAAGGTGTGGGTCGCGGACGACGGCGCCGCGGTGGCGGTCTGGACCACGCCGGAGAG
CGTCGAAGCGGGGGCGGTGTTCGCCGAGATCGGCCCGCGCATGGCCGAGTTGAGCGGTTCCCGGCTGGCC
GCGCAGCAACAGATGGAAGGCCTCCTGGCGCCGCACCGGCCCAAGGAGCCCGCGTGGTTCCTGGCCACCG
TCGGCGTCTCGCCCGACCACCAGGGCAAGGGTCTGGGCAGCGCCGTCGTGCTCCCCGGAGTGGAGGCGGC
CGAGCGCGCCGGGGTGCCCGCCTTCCTGGAGACCTCCGCGCCCCGCAACCTCCCCTTCTACGAGCGGCTC
GGCTTCACCGTCACCGCCGACGTCGAGGTGCCCGAAGGACCGCGCACCTGGTGCATGACCCGCAAGCCCG
GTGCCTGACGCCCGCCCCACGACCCGCAGCGCCCGACCGAAAGGAGCGCACGACCCGGTCCGACGCGGCC
CGACGGGTCCGAGGGGGGTCGACCTCGAAACTTGTTTATTGCAGCTTATAATGGTTACAAATAAAGCAAT
AGCATCACAAATTTCACAAATAAAGCATTTTTTTCACTGCATTCTAGTTGTGGTTTGTCCAAACTCATCA
ATGTATCTTATCATGTCTGGATCTGATCCGAACCCCTTCCTCGACCAATTCTCATGTTTGACAGCTTATC
ATCGCAGATCCGGGCAACGTTGTTGCCATTGCTCGACCAATTCTCATGTTTGACAGCTTATCATCGCAGA
TCCGTATGGTGCACTCTCAGTACAATCTGCTCTGATGCCGCATAGTTAAGCCAGTATCTGCTCCCTGCTT
GTGTGTTGGAGGTCGCTGAGTAGTGCGCGAGCAAAATTTAAGCTACAACAAGGCAAGGCTTGACCGACAA
TTGCATGAAGAATCTGCTTAGGGTTAGGCGTTTTGCGCTGCTTCGCGATGTACGGGCCAGATATACGCGT
ATCTGAGGGGACTAGGGTGTGTTTAGGCGAAAAGCGGGGCTTCGGTTGTACGCGGTTAGGAGTCCCCTCA
GGATATAGTAGTTTCGCTTTTGCATAGGGAGGGGGAAATGTAGTCTTATGCAATACTCTTGTAGTCTTGC
AACATGGTAACGATGAGTTAGCAACATGCCTTACAAGGAGAGAAAAAGCACCGTGCATGCCGATTGGTGG
AAGTAAGGTGGTACGATCGTGCCTTATTAGGAAGGCAACAGACGGGTCTGACATGGATTGGACGAACCAC
TGAATTCCGCATTGCAGAGATATTGTATTTAAGTGCCTAGCTCGATACAATAAACGCCATTTGACCATTC
ACCACATTGGTGTGCACCTCCAAGCTGGCCGGGGATCCTCTAGGGCCTCTGAGCTATTCCAGAAGTAGTG
AAGAGGCTTTTTTGGAGGCCTAGGCTTTTGCAAAAAGCTCCGGATCGATCCTGAGAACTTCAGGGTGAGT
TTGGGGACCCTTGATTGTTCTTTCTTTTTCGCTATTGTAAAATTCATGTTATATGGAGGGGGCAAAGTTT
TCAGGGTGTTGTTTAGAATGGGAAGATGTCCCTTGTATCACCATGGACCCTCATGATAATTTTGTTTCTT
TCACTTTCTACTCTGTTGACAACCATTGTCTCCTCTTATTTTCTTTTCATTTTCTGTAACTTTTTCGTTA
AACTTTAGCTTGCATTTGTAACGAATTTTTAAATTCACTTTTGTTTATTTGTCAGATTGTAAGTACTTTC
TCTAATCACTTTTTTTTCAAGGCAATCAGGGTATATTATATTGTACTTCAGCACAGTTTTAGAGAACAAT
TGTTATAATTAAATGATAAGGTAGAATATTTCTGCATATAAATTCTGGCTGGCGTGGAAATATTCTTATT
GGTAGAAACAACTACATCCTGGTCATCATCCTGCCTTTCTCTTTATGGTTACAATGATATACACTGTTTG
AGATGAGGATAAAATACTCTGAGTCCAAACCGGGCCCCTCTGCTAACCATGTTCATGCCTTCTTCTTTTT
CCTACAGCTCCTGGGCAACGTGCTGGTTATTGTGCTGTCTCATCATTTTGGCAAAGAATTGTAATACGAC
TCACTATAGGGCGAATTGATATGTCTAGATTAGATAAAAGTAAAGTGATTAACAGCGCATTAGAGCTGCT
TAATGAGGTCGGAATCGAAGGTTTAACAACCCGTAAACTCGCCCAGAAGCTAGGTGTAGAGCAGCCTACA
TTGTATTGGCATGTAAAAAATAAGCGGGCTTTGCTCGACGCCTTAGCCATTGAGATGTTAGATAGGCACC
ATACTCACTTTTGCCCTTTAGAAGGGGAAAGCTGGCAAGATTTTTTACGTAATAACGCTAAAAGTTTTAG
ATGTGCTTTACTAAGTCATCGCGATGGAGCAAAAGTACATTTAGGTACACGGCCTACAGAAAAACAGTAT
GAAACTCTCGAAAATCAATTAGCCTTTTTATGCCAACAAGGTTTTTCACTAGAGAATGCATTATATGCAC
TCAGCGCTGTGGGGCATTTTACTTTAGGTTGCGTATTGGAAGATCAAGAGCATCAAGTCGCTAAAGAAGA
AAGGGAAACACCTACTACTGATAGTATGCCGCCATTATTACGACAAGCTATCGAATTATTTGATCACCAA
GGTGCAGAGCCAGCCTTCTTATTCGGCCTTGAATTGATCATATGCGGATTAGAAAAACAACTTAAATGTG
AAAGTGGGTCCGCGTACAGCGGATCCCGGGAATTCAGATCTTATTAAAGCAGAACTTGTTTATTGCAGCT
TATAATGGTTACAAATAAAGCAATAGCATCACAAATTTCACAAATAAAGCATTTTTTTCACTGCATTCTA
GTTGTGGTTTGTCCAAACTCATCAATGTATCTTATCATGTCTGGTCGAATCCATGGCGCAGAACTGGTAG
GTATGGAAGATCCGCGTTGACATTGATTATTGACTAGTTATTAATAGTAATCAATTACGGGGTCATTAGT
TCATAGCCCATATATGGAGTTCCGCGTTACATAACTTACGGTAAATGGCCCGCCTGGCTGACCGCCCAAC
GACCCCCGCCCATTGACGTCAATAATGACGTATGTTCCCATAGTAACGCCAATAGGGACTTTCCATTGAC
GTCAATGGGTGGAGTATTTACGGTAAACTGCCCACTTGGCAGTACATCAAGTGTATCATATGCCAAGTAC
GCCCCCTATTGACGTCAATGACGGTAAATGGCCCGCCTGGCATTATGCCCAGTACATGACCTTATGGGAC
TTTCCTACTTGGCAGTACATCTACGTATTAGTCATCGCTATTACCATGGTGATGCGGTTTTGGCAGTACA
TCAATGGGCGTGGATAGCGGTTTGACTCACGGGGATTTCCAAGTCTCCACCCCATTGACGTCAATGGGAG
TTTGTTTTGGCACCAAAATCAACGGGACTTTCCAAAATGTCGTAACAACTCCGCCCCATTGACGCAAATG
GGCGGTAGGCGTGTACGGTGGGAGGTCTATATAAGCAGAGCTCTCCCTATCAGTGATAGAGATCTCCCTA
TCAGTGATAGAGATCGTCGACGAGCTCGTTTAGTGAACCGTCAGATCGCCTGGAGACGCCATCCACGCTG
TTTTGACCTCCATAGAAGACACCGGGACCGATCCAGCCTCCGGACTCTAGCGTTTAAACTTAAGCTTACC
ACCATGGATTATAAAGACGATGATGACAAGCACCACCACCACCACCACGACAAGGATTGTGAAATGAAAC
GCACCACACTGGACAGCCCTTTGGGGAAGCTGGAGCTGTCTGGTTGTGAGCAGGGTCTGCACGAAATAAT
TTTTCTGGGCAAGGGGACGTCTGCAGCTGATGCCGTGGAGGTCCCAGCCCCCGCTGCGGTTCTCGGAGGT
CCGGAGCCCCTGATGCAGGCTACAGCCTGGCTGAATGCCTATTTCCACCAGCCCGAGGCTATCGAAGAGT
TCCCCGTGCCGGCTCTTCACCATCCCGTTTTCCAGCAAGAGTCGTTCACCAGACAGGTGTTATGGAAGCT
GCTGAAGGTTGTGAAATTCGGAGAAGTGATTTCTTACTCTCACTTAGCAGCCCTGGCAGGCAACCCCGCA
GCCACGGCAGCAGTGAAGACGGCACTGAGTGGCAATCCTGTCCCTATCCTGATCCCGTGCCACAGAGTGG
TCCAGGGGGATTTGGATGTGGGCGGTTACGAGGGTGGACTGGCCGTGAAGGAATGGCTTCTGGCCCATGA
AGGCCACCGGTTGGGGAAGCCAGGCTTGGGATTCGAACTGGAGGTGCTGTTCCAGGGCCCCGGTACCGCC
ATCACAAGTTTGTACAAAAAAGCAGGCACCATGGCGGCGACGGCGGCCGCAGTGGTGGCCGAGGAGGACA
CGGAGCTGCGGGACCTGCTGGTGCAGACGCTGGAGAACAGCGGGGTCCTGAACCGCATCAAGGCTGAACT
CCGAGCAGCTGTGTTTTTAGCACTAGAGGAGCAAGAAAAAGTAGAGAACAAAACTCCTTTAGTTAATGAG
AGCCTGAGAAAGTTTTTAAATACCAAAGACGGTCGTTTAGTGGCTAGTCTTGTTGCAGAATTTCTTCAGT
TTTTTAACCTTGACTTTACTTTGGCTGTTTTTCAACCTGAAACTAGCACACTGCAAGGTCTCGAAGGTCG
AGAGAATTTAGCCCGAGATTTAGGTATAATTGAAGCAGAAGGTACTGTGGGTGGACCCTTATTATTAGAA
GTGATCAGGCGCTGTCAACAGAAAGAAAAAGGGCCAACCACTGGGGAAGGTGCACTTGATCTATCTGATG
TACATTCTCCACCAAAGTCACCAGAGGGAAAAACAAGTGCACAGACAACACCAAGTAAGAAGGCCAATGA
TGAGGCCAATCAGAGTGATACAAGTGTCTCCTTGTCAGAACCCAAGAGCAAAAGCAGCCTTCACTTACTG
TCCCATGAAACAAAAATTGGATCTTTTCTAAGCAACAGAACTTTAGATGGCAAAGACAAAGCTGGCCTTT
GTCCAGATGAAGATGATATGGAAGGAGATTCTTTCTTTGATGATCCCATTCCTAAGCCAGAGAAAACTTA
CGGTTTGAGGAATGAACCTAGGAAGCAAGCAGGAAGTCTGGCCTCGCTCTCGGATGCACCCCCCTTAAAA
AGTGGACTCAGCTCCCTGGCGGGAGCCCCTTCTTTAAAAGACTCTGAGAGTAAAAGGGGAAATACAGTTT
TGAAAGATCTGAAATTGATCAGTGATAAAATTGGATCACTTGGATTAGGAACTGGAGAAGATGATGACTA
TGTTGATGATTTTAATAGTACCAGCCATCGCTCAGAGAAAAGTGAGATAAGTATTGGTGAAGAGATAGAA
GAAGACCTTTCTGTGGAAATAGATGACATCAATACCAGTGATAAGCTTGATGACCTCACACAAGATCTGA
CTGTATCCCAGCTCAGTGATGTTGCGGATTATCTGGAAGATGTTGCATAGAACCCAGCTTTC
