>Addgene plasmid #136796 | pEBTet-SNAP-FOP | depositor partial sequence | sequence record 264027 | Insert
ATGGGCGGTAGGCGTGTACGGTGGGAGGTCTATATAAGCAGAGCTCTCCCTATCAGTGATAGAGATCTCC
CTATCAGTGATAGAGATCGTCGACGAGCTCGTTTAGTGAACCGTCAGATCGCCTGGAGACGCCATCCACG
CTGTTTTGACCTCCATAGAAGACACCGGGACCGATCCAGCCTCCGGACTCTAGCGTTTAAACTTAAGCTT
ACCACCATGGATTATAAAGACGATGATGACAAGCACCACCACCACCACCACGACAAGGATTGTGAAATGA
AACGCACCACACTGGACAGCCCTTTGGGGAAGCTGGAGCTGTCTGGTTGTGAGCAGGGTCTGCACGAAAT
AATTTTTCTGGGCAAGGGGACGTCTGCAGCTGATGCCGTGGAGGTCCCAGCCCCCGCTGCGGTTCTCGGA
GGTCCGGAGCCCCTGATGCAGGCTACAGCCTGGCTGAATGCCTATTTCCACCAGCCCGAGGCTATCGAAG
AGTTCCCCGTGCCGGCTCTTCACCATCCCGTTTTCCAGCAAGAGTCGTTCACCAGACAGGTGTTATGGAA
GCTGCTGAAGGTTGTGAAATTCGGAGAAGTGATTTCTTACTCTCACTTAGCAGCCCTGGCAGGCAACCCC
GCAGCCACGGCAGCAGTGAAGACGGCACTGAGTGGCAATCCTGTCCCTATCCTGATCCCGTGCCACAGAG
TGGTCCAGGGGGATTTGGATGTGGGCGGTTACGAGGGTGGACTGGCCGTGAAGGAATGGCTTCTGGCCCA
TGAAGGCCACCGGTTGGGGAAGCCAGGCTTGGGATTCGAACTGGAGGTGCTGTTCCAGGGCCCCGGTACC
GCCATCACAAGTTTGTACAAAAAAGCAGGCACCATGGCGGCGACGGCGGCCGCAGTGGTGGCCGAGGAGG
ACACGGAGCTGCGGGACCTGCTGGTGCAGACGCTGGAGAACAGCGGGGTCCTGAACCGCATCAAGGCTGA
ACTCCGAGCAGCTGTGTTTTTAGCACTAGAGGAGCAAGAAAAAGTAGAGAACAAAACTCCTTTAGTTAAT
GAGAGCCTGAGAAAGTTTTTAAATACCAAAGACGGTCGTTTAGTGGCTAGTCTTGTTGCAGAATTTCTTC
AGTTTTTTAACCTTGACTTTACTTTGGCTGTTTTTCAACCTGAAACTAGCACACTGCAAGGTCTCGAAGG
TCGAGAGAATTTAGCCCGAGATTTAGGTATAATTGAAGCAGAAGGTACTGTGGGTGGACCCTTATTATTA
GAAGTGATCAGGCGCTGTCAACAGAAAGAAAAAGGGCCAACCACTGGGGAAGGTGCACTTGATCTATCTG
ATGTACATTCTCCACCAAAGTCACCAGAGGGAAAAACAAGTGCACAGACAACACCAAGTAAGAAGGCCAA
TGATGAGGCCAATCAGAGTGATACAAGTGTCTCCTTGTCAGAACCCAAGAGCAAAAGCAGCCTTCACTTA
CTGTCCCATGAAACAAAAATTGGATCTTTTCTAAGCAACAGAACTTTAGATGGCAAAGACAAAGCTGGCC
TTTGTCCAGATGAAGATGATATGGAAGGAGATTCTTTCTTTGATGATCCCATTCCTAAGCCAGAGAAAAC
TTACGGTTTGAGGAATGAACCTAGGAAGCAAGCAGGAAGTCTGGCCTCGCTCTCGGATGCACCCCCCTTA
AAAAGTGGACTCAGCTCCCTGGCGGGAGCCCCTTCTTTAAAAGACTCTGAGAGTAAAAGGGGAAATACAG
TTTTGAAAGATCTGAAATTGATCAGTGATAAAATTGGATCACTTGGATTAGGAACTGGAGAAGATGATGA
CTATGTTGATGATTTTAATAGTACCAGCCATCGCTCAGAGAAAAGTGAGATAAGTATTGGTGAAGAGATA
GAAGAAGACCTTTCTGTGGAAATAGATGACATCAATACCAGTGATAAGCTTGATGACCTCACACAAGATC
TGACTGTATCCCAGCTCAGTGATGTTGCGGATTATCTGGAAGATGTTGCATAG
